>Addgene plasmid #197869 | pTij_sg_mmu_Med6_C_terminal | addgene full sequence | sequence record 386441 | Addgene Partial NGS Result
GAGGGCCTATTTCCCATGATTCCTTCATATTTGCATATACGATACAAGGCTGTTAGAGAGATAATTGGAA
TTAATTTGACTGTAAACACAAAGATATTAGTACAAAATACGTGACGTAGAAAGTAATAATTTCTTGGGTA
GTTTGCAGTTTTAAAATTATGTTTTAAAATGGACTATCATATGCTTACCGTAACTTGAAAGTATTTCGAT
TTCTTGGCTTTATATATCTTGTGGAAAGGACGAAACACCGACTCCAGTGAATGTTGGACGGTTTTAGAGC
TAGAAATAGCAAGTTAAAATAAGGCTAGTCCGTTATCAACTTGAAAAAGTGGCACCGAGTCGGTGCTTTT
TTGTTTTAGAGCTAGAAATAGCAAGTTAAAATAAGGCTAGTCCGTTTTTAGCGCGTGCGCCAATTCTGCA
GACAAATGGCTCTAGAGGTACCCGTTACATAACTTACGGTAAATGGCCCGCCTGGCTGACCGCCCAACGA
CCCCCGCCCATTGACGTCAATAGTAACGCCAATAGGGACTTTCCATTGACGTCAATGGGTGGAGTATTTA
CGGTAAACTGCCCACTTGGCAGTACATCAAGTGTATCATATGCCAAGTACGCCCCCTATTGACGTCAATG
ACGGTAAATGGCCCGCCTGGCATTGTGCCCAGTACATGACCTTATGGGACTTTCCTACTTGGCAGTACAT
CTACGTATTAGTCATCGCTATTACCATGGTCGAGGTGAGCCCCACGTTCTGCTTCACTCTCCCCATCTCC
CCCCCCTCCCCACCCCCAATTTTGTATTTATTTATTTTTTAATTATTTTGTGCAGCGATGGGGGCGGGGG
GGGGGGGGGGGCGCGCGCCRGGSGGGGSGGGGGGGGGSGGGGGGSGGGGSGGGGSGRGGSGGRGRGGKGS
GGCGGCAGCCAATCAGAGCGGCGCGCTCCGAAAGTTTCCTTTTATGGCGAGGCGGCGGCGGCGGCGGCCC
TATAAAAAGCGAAGCGCGCGGCGGGCGGGAGTCGCTGCGCGCTGCCTTCGCCCCGTGCCCCGCTCCGCCG
CCGCCTCGCGCCGCCCGCCCCGGCTCTGACTGACCGCGTTACTCCCACAGGTGAGCGGGCGGGACGGCCC
TTCTCCTCCGGGCTGTAATTAGCTGAGCAAGAGGTAAGGGTTTAAGGGATGGTTGGTTGGTGGGGTATTA
ATGTTTAATTACCTGGAGCACCTGCCTGAAATCACTTTTTTTCAGGTTGGACCGGTGCCACCATGGACTA
TAAGGACCACGACGGAGACTACAAGGATCATGATATTGATTACAAAGACGATGACGATAAGATGGCCCCA
AAGAAGAAGCGGAAGGTCGGTATCCACGGAGTCCCAGCAGCCGACAAGAAGTACAGCATCGGCCTGGACA
TCGGCACCAACTCTGTGGGCTGGGCCGTGATCACCGACGAGTACAAGGTGCCCAGCAAGAAATTCAAGGT
GCTGGGCAACACCGACCGGCACAGCATCAAGAAGAACCTGATCGGAGCCCTGCTGTTCGACAGCGGCGAA
ACAGCCGAGGCCACCCGGCTGAAGAGAACCGCCAGAAGAAGATACACCAGACGGAAGAACCGGATCTGCT
ATCTGCAAGAGATCTTCAGCAACGAGATGGCCAAGGTGGACGACAGCTTCTTCCACAGACTGGAAGAGTC
CTTCCTGGTGGAAGAGGATAAGAAGCACGAGCGGCACCCCATCTTCGGCAACATCGTGGACGAGGTGGCC
TACCACGAGAAGTACCCCACCATCTACCACCTGAGAAAGAAACTGGTGGACAGCACCGACAAGGCCGACC
TGCGGCTGATCTATCTGGCCCTGGCCCACATGATCAAGTTCCGGGGCCACTTCCTGATCGAGGGCGACCT
GAACCCCGACAACAGCGACGTGGACAAGCTGTTCATCCAGCTGGTGCAGACCTACAACCAGCTGTTCGAG
GAAAACCCCATCAACGCCAGCGGCGTGGACGCCAAGGCCATCCTGTCTGCCAGACTGAGCAAGAGCAGAC
GGCTGGAAAATCTGATCGCCCAGCTGCCCGGCGAGAAGAAGAATGGCCTGTTCGGAAACCTGATTGCCCT
GAGCCTGGGCCTGACCCCCAACTTCAAGAGCAACTTCGACCTGGCCGAGGATGCCAAACTGCAGCTGAGC
AAGGACACCTACGACGACGACCTGGACAACCTGCTGGCCCAGATCGGCGACCAGTACGCCGACCTGTTTC
TGGCCGCCAAGAACCTGTCCGACGCCATCCTGCTGAGCGACATCCTGAGAGTGAACACCGAGATCACCAA
GGCCCCCCTGAGCGCCTCTATGATCAAGAGATACGACGAGCACCACCAGGACCTGACCCTGCTGAAAGCT
CTCGTGCGGCAGCAGCTGCCTGAGAAGTACAAAGAGATTTTCTTCGACCAGAGCAAGAACGGCTACGCCG
GCTACATTGACGGCGGAGCCAGCCAGGAAGAGTTCTACAAGTTCATCAAGCCCATCCTGGAAAAGATGGA
CGGCACCGAGGAACTGCTCGTGAAGCTGAACAGAGAGGACCTGCTGCGGAAGCAGCGGACCTTCGACAAC
GGCAGCATCCCCCACCAGATCCACCTGGGAGAGCTGCACGCCATTCTGCGGCGGCAGGAAGATTTTTACC
CATTCCTGAAGGACAACCGGGAAAAGATCGAGAAGATCCTGACCTTCCGCATCCCCTACTACGTGGGCCC
TCTGGCCAGGGGAAACAGCAGATTCGCCTGGATGACCAGAAAGAGCGAGGAAACCATCACCCCCTGGAAC
TTCGAGGAAGTGGTGGACAAGGGCGCTTCCGCCCAGAGCTTCATCGAGCGGATGACCAACTTCGATAAGA
ACCTGCCCAACGAGAAGGTGCTGCCCAAGCACAGCCTGCTGTACGAGTACTTCACCGTGTATAACGAGCT
GACCAAAGTGAAATACGTGACCGAGGGAATGAGAAAGCCCGCCTTCCTGAGCGGCGAGCAGAAAAAGGCC
ATCGTGGACCTGCTGTTCAAGACCAACCGGAAAGTGACCGTGAAGCAGCTGAAAGAGGACTACTTCAAGA
AAATCGAGTGCTTCGACTCCGTGGAAATCTCCGGCGTGGAAGATCGGTTCAACGCCTCCCTGGGCACATA
CCACGATCTGCTGAAAATTATCAAGGACAAGGACTTCCTGGACAATGAGGAAAACGAGGACATTCTGGAA
GATATCGTGCTGACCCTGACACTGTTTGAGGACAGAGAGATGATCGAGGAACGGCTGAAAACCTATGCCC
ACCTGTTCGACGACAAAGTGATGAAGCAGCTGAAGCGGCGGAGATACACCGGCTGGGGCAGGCTGAGCCG
GAAGCTGATCAACGGCATCCGGGACAAGCAGTCCGGCAAGACAATCCTGGATTTCCTGAAGTCCGACGGC
TTCGCCAACAGAAACTTCATGCAGCTGATCCACGACGACAGCCTGACCTTTAAAGAGGACATCCAGAAAG
CCCAGGTGTCCGGCCAGGGCGATAGCCTGCACGAGCACATTGCCAATCTGGCCGGCAGCCCCGCCATTAA
GAAGGGCATCCTGCAGACAGTGAAGGTGGTGGACGAGCTCGTGAAAGTGATGGGCCGGCACAAGCCCGAG
AACATCGTGATCGAAATGGCCAGAGAGAACCAGACCACCCAGAAGGGACAGAAGAACAGCCGCGAGAGAA
TGAAGCGGATCGAAGAGGGCATCAAAGAGCTGGGCAGCCAGATCCTGAAAGAACACCCCGTGGAAAACAC
CCAGCTGCAGAACGAGAAGCTGTACCTGTACTACCTGCAGAATGGGCGGGATATGTACGTGGACCAGGAA
CTGGACATCAACCGGCTGTCCGACTACGATGTGGACCATATCGTGCCTCAGAGCTTTCTGAAGGACGACT
CCATCGACAACAAGGTGCTGACCAGAAGCGACAAGAACCGGGGCAAGAGCGACAACGTGCCCTCCGAAGA
GGTCGTGAAGAAGATGAAGAACTACTGGCGGCAGCTGCTGAACGCCAAGCTGATTACCCAGAGAAAGTTC
GACAATCTGACCAAGGCCGAGAGAGGCGGCCTGAGCGAACTGGATAAGGCCGGCTTCATCAAGAGACAGC
TGGTGGAAACCCGGCAGATCACAAAGCACGTGGCACAGATCCTGGACTCCCGGATGAACACTAAGTACGA
CGAGAATGACAAGCTGATCCGGGAAGTGAAAGTGATCACCCTGAAGTCCAAGCTGGTGTCCGATTTCCGG
AAGGATTTCCAGTTTTACAAAGTGCGCGAGATCAACAACTACCACCACGCCCACGACGCCTACCTGAACG
CCGTCGTGGGAACCGCCCTGATCAAAAAGTACCCTAAGCTGGAAAGCGAGTTCGTGTACGGCGACTACAA
GGTGTACGACGTGCGGAAGATGATCGCCAAGAGCGAGCAGGAAATCGGCAAGGCTACCGCCAAGTACTTC
TTCTACAGCAACATCATGAACTTTTTCAAGACCGAGATTACCCTGGCCAACGGCGAGATCCGGAAGCGGC
CTCTGATCGAGACAAACGGCGAAACCGGGGAGATCGTGTGGGATAAGGGCCGGGATTTTGCCACCGTGCG
GAAAGTGCTGAGCATGCCCCAAGTGAATATCGTGAAAAAGACCGAGGTGCAGACAGGCGGCTTCAGCAAA
GAGTCTATCCTGCCCAAGAGGAACAGCGATAAGCTGATCGCCAGAAAGAAGGACTGGGACCCTAAGAAGT
ACGGCGGCTTCGACAGCCCCACCGTGGCCTATTCTGTGCTGGTGGTGGCCAAAGTGGAAAAGGGCAAGTC
CAAGAAACTGAAGAGTGTGAAAGAGCTGCTGGGGATCACCATCATGGAAAGAAGCAGCTTCGAGAAGAAT
CCCATCGACTTTCTGGAAGCCAAGGGCTACAAAGAAGTGAAAAAGGACCTGATCATCAAGCTGCCTAAGT
ACTCCCTGTTCGAGCTGGAAAACGGCCGGAAGAGAATGCTGGCCTCTGCCGGCGAACTGCAGAAGGGAAA
CGAACTGGCCCTGCCCTCCAAATATGTGAACTTCCTGTACCTGGCCAGCCACTATGAGAAGCTGAAGGGC
TCCCCCGAGGATAATGAGCAGAAACAGCTGTTTGTGGAACAGCACAAGCACTACCTGGACGAGATCATCG
AGCAGATCAGCGAGTTCTCCAAGAGAGTGATCCTGGCCGACGCTAATCTGGACAAAGTGCTGTCCGCCTA
CAACAAGCACCGGGATAAGCCCATCAGAGAGCAGGCCGAGAATATCATCCACCTGTTTACCCTGACCAAT
CTGGGAGCCCCTGCCGCCTTCAAGTACTTTGACACCACCATCGACCGGAAGAGGTACACCAGCACCAAAG
AGGTGCTGGACGCCACCCTGATCCACCAGAGCATCACCGGCCTGTACGAGACACGGATCGACCTGTCTCA
GCTGGGAGGCGACAAAAGGCCGGCGGCCACGAAAAAGGCCGGCCAGGCAAAAAAGAAAAAGTAAGAATTC
CTAGAGCTCGCTGATCAGCCTCGACTGTGCCTTCTAGTTGCCAGCCATCTGTTGTTTGCCCCTCCCCCGT
GCCTTCCTTGACCCTGGAAGGTGCCACTCCCACTGTCCTTTCCTAATAAAATGAGGAAATTGCATCGCAT
TGTCTGAGTAGGTGTCATTCTATTCTGGGGGGTGGGGTGGGGCAGGACAGCAAGGGGGAGGATTGGGAAG
AGAATAGCAGGCATGCTGGGGAGCGGCCGCAGGAACCCCTAGTGATGGAGTTGGCCACTCCCTCTCTGCG
CGCTCGCTCGCTCACTGAGGCCGGGCGACCAAAGGTCGCCCGACGCCCGGGCTTTGCCCGGGCGGCCTCA
GTGAGCGAGCGAGCGCGCAGCTGCCTGCAGGGGCGCCTGATGCGGTATTTTCTCCTTACGCATCTGTGCG
GTATTTCACACCGCATA
[95 nt withheld, positions 5968-6062]
T
[46 nt withheld, positions 6064-6109]
C
[141 nt withheld, positions 6111-6251]
CCTTTGACGTTGGAGTCCACGTTCTTT
[37 nt withheld, positions 6279-6315]
ACTCTATCTCGGGCTATTCTTTTGATTTAAATTCTACCGGGTAGGGGAGGCGCTTTTCCCAAGGCAGTCT
GGAGCATGCGCTTTAGCAGCCCCGCTGGGCACTTGGCGCTACACAAGTGGCCTCTGGCCTCGCACACATT
CCACATCCACCGGTAGGCGCCAACCGGCTCCGTTCTTTGGTGGCCCCTTCGCGCCACCTTCTACTCCTCC
CCTAGTCAGGAAGTTCCCCCCCGCCCCGCAGCTCGCGTCGTGCAGGACGTGACAAATGGAAGTAGCACGT
CTCACTAGTCTCGTGCAGATGGACAGCACCGCTGAGCAATGGAAGCGGGTAGGCCTTTGGGGCAGCGGCC
AATAGCAGCTTTGCTCCTTCGCTTTCTGGGCTCAGAGGCTGGGAAGGGGTGGGTCCGGGGGCGGGCTCAG
GGGCGGGCTCAGGGGCGGGGCGGGCGCCCGAAGGTCCTCCGGAGGCCCGGCATTCTGCACGCTTCAAAAG
CGCACGTCTGCCGCGCTGTTCTCCTCTTCCTCATCTCCGGGCCTTTCGACCTGCAGCCCAAGCTTCCACC
ATGGTGAGCAAGGGCGAGGAGCTGTTCACCGGGGTGGTGCCCATCCTGGTCGAGCTGGACGGCGACGTAA
ACGGCCACAAGTTCAGCGTGTCCGGCGAGGGCGAGGGCGATGCCACCTACGGCAAGCTGACCCTGAAGCT
GATCTGCACCACCGGCAAGCTGCCCGTGCCCTGGCCCACCCTCGTGACCACCCTGGGCTACGGCCTGCAG
TGCTTCGCCCGCTACCCCGACCACATGAAGCAGCACGACTTCTTCAAGTCCGCCATGCCCGAAGGCTACG
TCCAGGAGCGCACCATCTTCTTCAAGGACGACGGCAACTACAAGACCCGCGCCGAGGTGAAGTTCGAGGG
CGACACCCTGGTGAACCGCATCGAGCTGAAGGGCATCGACTTCAAGGAGGACGGCAACATCCTGGGGCAC
AAGCTGGAGTACAACTACAACAGCCACAACGTCTATATCACCGCCGACAAGCAGAAGAACGGCATCAAGG
CCAACTTCAAGATCCGCCACAACATCGAGGACGGCGGCGTGCAGCTCGCCGACCACTACCAGCAGAACAC
CCCCATCGGCGACGGCCCCGTGCTGCTGCCCGACAACCACTACCTGAGCTACCAGTCCGCCCTGAGCAAA
GACCCCAACGAGAAGCGCGATCACATGGTCCTGCTGGAGTTAGTGACCGCCGCCGGGATCACTCTCGGCA
TGGACGAGCTGTACAAGTAATAAGGGATTTTGCCGATTTCGGTCTATTGGTTAAAAAATGAGCTGATTTA
ACAAAAATTTAACGCGAATTTTAACAAAATATTAACGTTTACAATTTTATGGTGCACTCTCAGTACAATC
TGCTCTGATGCCGCATAGTTAAGCCAGCCCCGACACCCGCCAACACCCGCTGACGCGCCCTGACGGGCTT
GTCTGCTCCCGGCATCCGCTTACAGACAAGCTGTGACCGTCTCCGGGAGCTGCATGTGTCAGAGGTTTTC
ACCGTCATCACCGAAACGCGCGAGACGAAAGGGCCTCGTGATACGCCTATTTTTATAGGTTAATGTCATG
ATAATAATGGTTTCTTAGACGTCAGGTGGCACTTTTCGGGGAAATGTGCGCGGAACCCCTATTTGTTTAT
TTTTCTAAATACATTCAAATATGTATCCGCTCATGAGACAATAACCCTGATAAATGCTTCAATAATATTG
AAAAAGGAAGAGTATGAGTATTCAACATTTCCGTGTCGCCCTTATTCCCTTTTTTGCGGCATTTTGCCTT
CCTGTTTTTGCTCACCCAGAAACGCTGGTGAAAGTAAAAGATGCTGAAGATCAGTTGGGTGCACGAGTGG
GTTACATCGAACTGGATCTCAACAGCGGTAAGATCCTTGAGAGTTTTCGCCCCGAAGAACGTTTTCCAAT
GATGAGCACTTTTAAAGTTCTGCTATGTGGCGCGGTATTATCCCGTATTGACGCCGGGCAAGAGCAACTC
GGTCGCCGCATACACTATTCTCAGAATGACTTGGTTGAGTACTCACCAGTCACAGAAAAGCATCTTACGG
ATGGCATGACAGTAAGAGAATTATGCAGTGCTGCCATAACCATGAGTGATAACACTGCGGCCAACTTACT
TCTGACAACGATCGGAGGACCGAAGGAGCTAACCGCTTTTTTGCACAACATGGGGGATCATGTAACTCGC
CTTGATCGTTGGGAACCGGAGCTGAATGAAGCCATACCAAACGACGAGCGTGACACCACGATGCCTGTAG
CAATGGCAACAACGTTGCGCAAACTATTAACTGGCGAACTACTTACTCTAGCTTCCCGGCAACAATTAAT
AGACTGGATGGAGGCGGATAAAGTTGCAGGACCACTTCTGCGCTCGGCCCTTCCGGCTGGCTGGTTTATT
GCTGATAAATCTGGAGCCGGTGAGCGTGGAAGCCGCGGTATCATTGCAGCACTGGGGCCAGATGGTAAGC
CCTCCCGTATCGTAGTTATCTACACGACGGGGAGTCAGGCAACTATGGATGAACGAAATAGACAGATCGC
TGAGATAGGTGCCTCACTGATTAAGCATTGGTAACTGTCAGACCAAGTTTACTCATATATACTTTAGATT
GATTTAAAACTTCATTTTTAATTTAAAAGGATCTAGGTGAAGATCCTTTTTGATAATCTCATGACCAAAA
TCCCTTAACGTGAGTTTTCGTTCCACTGAGCGTCAGACCCCGTAGAAAAGATCAAAGGATCTTCTTGAGA
TCCTTTTTTTCTGCGCGTAATCTGCTGCTTGCAAACAAAAAAACCACCGCTACCAGCGGTGGTTTGTTTG
CCGGATCAAGAGCTACCAACTCTTTTTCCGAAGGTAACTGGCTTCAGCAGAGCGCAGATACCAAATACTG
TTCTTCTAGTGTAGCCGTAGTTAGGCCACCACTTCAAGAACTCTGTAGCACCGCCTACATACCTCGCTCT
GCTAATCCTGTTACCAGTGGCTGCTGCCAGTGGCGATAAGTCGTGTCTTACCGGGTTGGACTCAAGACGA
TAGTTACCGGATAAGGCGCAGCGGTCGGGCTGAACGGGGGGTTCGTGCACACAGCCCAGCTTGGAGCGAA
CGACCTACACCGAACTGAGATACCTACAGCGTGAGCTATGAGAAAGCGCCACGCTTCCCGAAGGGAGAAA
GGCGGACAGGTATCCGGTAAGCGGCAGGGTCGGAACAGGAGAGCGCACGAGGGAGCTTCCAGGGGGAAAC
GCCTGGTATCTTTATAGTCCTGTCGGGTTTCGCCACCTCTGACTTGAGCGTCGATTTTTGTGATGCTCGT
CAGGGGGGCGGAGCCTATGGAAAAACGCCAGCAACGCGGCCTTTTTACGGTTCCTGGCCTTTTGCTGGCC
TTTTGCTCACATGT
Features (pLannotate 1.2.2; 20 found; start..end, strand, type, name):
      1..241     +  promoter       U6 promoter: RNA polymerase III promoter for human U6 snRNA
    271..346     +  misc_RNA       gRNA scaffold: guide RNA scaffold for the Streptococcus pyogenes CRISPR/Cas9 system
    353..396     +  misc_RNA       gRNA scaffold (fragment): guide RNA scaffold for the Streptococcus pyogenes CRISPR/Cas9 system
    443..728     +  enhancer       CMV enhancer: human cytomegalovirus immediate early enhancer; contains an 18-bp deletion relative to the standard CMV enhancer
   1008..1235    +  intron         hybrid intron: hybrid between chicken β-actin (CBA) and minute virus of mice (MMV) introns (Gray et al., 2011)
   1373..2974    +  CDS            Cas9(N): N-terminal portion of Streptococcus pyogenes Cas9 (Zetsche et al., 2015)
   2975..5473    +  CDS            Cas9(C): C-terminal portion of Streptococcus pyogenes Cas9 (Zetsche et al., 2015)
   5474..5521    +  CDS            nucleoplasmin NLS: bipartite nuclear localization signal from nucleoplasmin
   5555..5666    +  polyA_signal   bGH poly(A) signal: bovine growth hormone polyadenylation signal
   5771..5911    +  repeat_region  AAV2 ITR: inverted terminal repeat of adeno-associated virus serotype 2 inverted
   5916..5967    -  misc_feature   bom (fragment): basis of mobility region from pBR322
   5986..6344    +  rep_origin     f1 ori (sequence partly withheld): f1 bacteriophage origin of replication; arrow indicates direction of (+) strand synthesis
   6354..6853    +  promoter       PGK promoter: mouse phosphoglycerate kinase 1 promoter
   6876..7595    +  CDS            Venus: yellow fluorescent protein (YFP) with fast and efficient maturation (Nagai et al., 2002) mammalian codon-optimized
   7595..7692    +  rep_origin     M13 ori (fragment): M13 bacteriophage origin of replication; arrow indicates direction of (+) strand synthesis
   7693..7742    -  misc_feature   bom (fragment): basis of mobility region from pBR322
   7844..7879    -  CDS            rop (fragment): Rop protein, which maintains plasmids at low copy number; rop
   7974..8078    +  promoter       AmpR promoter: bla
   8079..8939    +  CDS            AmpR: β-lactamase; bla; confers resistance to ampicillin, carbenicillin, and related antibiotics
   9110..9698    +  rep_origin     ori: high-copy-number ColE1/pMB1/pBR322/pUC origin of replication
