[The description below was written by a language model from this plasmid's Addgene catalogue record and pLannotate feature annotations shown in this document.]
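Description:
pTij_sg_mmu_Med6_C_terminal is a 9,759 bp all-in-one CRISPR/Cas9 mammalian expression plasmid. Its backbone, pTij_sgRNA_cloning_vector, is the depositors' own modification of pX330-U6-Chimeric_BB-CBh-hSpCas9. In bacteria it is maintained at high copy through a ColE1/pUC-type origin and selected with ampicillin via the β-lactamase gene. An f1 phage origin and a single AAV2 ITR-like repeat are also annotated. These appear to be backbone remnants rather than functional delivery elements.

The specific insert is a 20 bp guide sequence against the C-terminal region of mouse Med6. It was cloned between two BbsI sites, which were destroyed in the process. This places the guide downstream of the human U6 RNA polymerase III promoter and directly upstream of the Streptococcus pyogenes gRNA scaffold, so a complete chimeric sgRNA is transcribed. A second partial scaffold fragment is annotated just after the first.

A separate Pol II cassette expresses S. pyogenes Cas9. It is driven by a CBh-type hybrid promoter, annotated here as a CMV enhancer and a chicken β-actin/MVM hybrid intron. Cas9 carries a C-terminal nucleoplasmin nuclear localization signal, and the cassette ends in a bGH polyadenylation signal. The annotation software splits Cas9 into N- and C-terminal portions, but these are contiguous and represent one coding region.

The feature table also shows a mouse PGK promoter driving the yellow fluorescent protein Venus. This is presumably the depositors' modification of pX330 and could mark transfected cells, though the record does not state its purpose.

The stated use is to cut at the Med6 C terminus in mouse embryonic stem cells in order to build MED6-mEmerald or MED6-Halo knock-in lines. The donor template for the knock-in is not part of this plasmid.
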