Addgene plasmid #197869: pTij_sg_mmu_Med6_C_terminal
Purpose: CRISPR/Cas9/sgRNA plasmid for cutting Med6 C terminal and building MED6-mEmerald/Halo knock-in mESCs
Depositing lab: James Zhe Liu. Depositing organization: HHMI, Janelia Research Campus. Publication: Spatial organization of the 3D genome encodes gene co-expression programs in single cells. Dong P, Zhang S, Xie L, Wang L, Lemire AL, Lander AD, Chang HY, Liu ZJ. bioRxiv 2022.10.26.513917 10.1101/2022.10.26.513917.
Backbone
  Vector backbone: pTij_sgRNA_cloning_vector
  Backbone manufacturer: self-modified from pX330-U6-Chimeric_BB-CBh-hSpCas9
  Backbone size w/o insert (bp): 9757
  Total vector size (bp): 9759
  Modifications to backbone: insert 20bp Med6 sgRNA sequence
  Vector type: Mammalian Expression
Growth in bacteria
  Bacterial resistance: Ampicillin, 100 μg/mL
  Growth temperature: 37°C
  Growth strain: DH5alpha
  Copy number: High Copy
Gene/Insert
  Gene/Insert name: Med6 (alt name: Med6)
  Species: M. musculus (mouse)
  Insert size (bp): 20
  Entrez Gene: Med6 (a.k.a. 1500012F11Rik)
  Promoter: U6
  Cloning method: Restriction Enzyme; 5′ cloning site bbs1 (destroyed during cloning); 3′ cloning site bbs1 (destroyed during cloning)
  Sequencing primers: 5′ AGGGTCGGAACAGGAGAGC
Terms and licenses: Academic/Nonprofit Terms; Industry Terms: Not Available to Industry
Depositor comments: Please visit https://www.biorxiv.org/content/10.1101/2022.10.26.513917v1 for bioRxiv preprint.
How to cite: pTij_sg_mmu_Med6_C_terminal was a gift from James Zhe Liu (Addgene plasmid # 197869 ; http://n2t.net/addgene:197869 ; RRID:Addgene_197869)
